>Addgene plasmid #99759 | pHI-Sm-NF-YA | addgene full sequence | sequence record 193944 | Addgene NGS Result
CAAAAAACCCCTCAAGACCCGTTTAGAGGCCCCAAGGGGTTATGCTAGGCGCGCCGGATCCTAATACGAC
TCACTATAGGGAGAATTAACCCTCACTAAAGGGAGACCTTCCGGCCCAAACTATTCTACAGCCGTTGCAA
CAGCCTTTGATAATGGATGCAAACGGTGCCGCTCAACCAACTACGTTCGCTGTTCAGGCTAGCGATGGTA
GCCTGATTCCCGTTCAACTAGCTACGTCTGCTGGTGGGGGTCAGGTCATCATGTTCCTTCCAAGTGCAGC
TCAGCAAACAATATACACAACTCAACCTATAGTGTCTGCTGCAACCACTTCTTTAGACGCTAACCTTACA
TCGGCCCAAGGGCAGATTATAGGGACAACTGTTGAAGACGAAACTCACATACTTCAACAATTACAGCAGT
CTTCACAAGTCCAAGTTATTCACCAGACCCAGTCTGGATTATCTCAAGCCGTTTCAAACACTCAAGTTGT
TCGGGTTTCTAGTCCGCAACCCGAAACTGCTATAGGTCAGCAGGGAATGTCCACACAAGCATCCTCAACA
ATATCACCTGGTCTTACTCCTGGCGGCGAAGAACCTCTTTATGTTAATGCTAAACAGTACCACAGAATTC
TAAAACGTCGCCAAGCACGAGCGAAATTAGAAGCACAAGGTCGCATTCCGAAGGAAAGACGGAAGTATCT
TCATGAGTCCAGGCATAAGCATGCTAAGGTCACTTCTATAGTGTCACCTAAATCTCCCTATAGTGAGTCG
TATTAGGATCCGGCGCGCCTAGCATAACCCCTTGGGGCCTCTAAACGGGTCTTGAGGGGTTTTTTGACGC
GTGCTTCCTCGCTCACTGACTCGCTGCGCTCGGTCGTTCGGCTGCGGCGAGCGGTATCAGCTCACTCAAA
GGCGGTAATACGGTTATCCACAGAATCAGGGGATAACGCAGGAAAGAACATGTGAGCAAAAGGCCAGCAA
AAGGCCAGGAACCGTAAAAAGGCCGCGTTGCTGGCGTTTTTCCATAGGCTCCGCCCCCCTGACGAGCATC
ACAAAAATCGACGCTCAAGTCAGAGGTGGCGAAACCCGACAGGACTATAAAGATACCAGGCGTTTCCCCC
TGGAAGCTCCCTCGTGCGCTCTCCTGTTCCGACCCTGCCGCTTACCGGATACCTGTCCGCCTTTCTCCCT
TCGGGAAGCGTGGCGCTTTCTCATAGCTCACGCTGTAGGTATCTCAGTTCGGTGTAGGTCGTTCGCTCCA
AGCTGGGCTGTGTGCACGAACCCCCCGTTCAGCCCGACCGCTGCGCCTTATCCGGTAACTATCGTCTTGA
GTCCAACCCGGTAAGACACGACTTATCGCCACTGGCAGCAGCCACTGGTAACAGGATTAGCAGAGCGAGG
TATGTAGGCGGTGCTACAGAGTTCTTGAAGTGGTGGCCTAACTACGGCTACACTAGAAGAACAGTATTTG
GTATCTGCGCTCTGCTGAAGCCAGTTACCTTCGGAAAAAGAGTTGGTAGCTCTTGATCCGGCAAACAAAC
CACCGCTGGTAGCGGTGGTTTTTTTGTTTGCAAGCAGCAGATTACGCGCAGAAAAAAAGGATCTCAAGAA
GATCCTTTGATCTTTTCTACGGGGTCTGACGCTCAGTGGAACGAAAACTCACGTTAAGGGATTTTGGTCA
TGAGATTATCAAAAAGGATCTTCACCTAGATCCTTTTAAATTAAAAATGAAGTTTTAAATCAATCTAAAG
TATATATGAGTAAACTTGGTCTGACAGTTACCAATGCTTAATCAGTGAGGCACCTATCTCAGCGATCTGT
CTATTTCGTTCATCCATAGTTGCCTGGCTCCCCGTCGTGTAGATAACTACGATACGGGAGGGCTTACCAT
CTGGCCCCAGTGCTGCAATGATACCGCGAGACCCACGCTCACCGGCTCCAGATTTATCAGCAATAAACCA
GCCAGCCGGAAGGGCCGAGCGCAGAAGTGGTCCTGCAACTTTATCCGCCTCCATCCAGTCTATTAATTGT
TGCCGGGAAGCTAGAGTAAGTAGTTCGCCAGTTAATAGTTTGCGCAACGTTGTTGCCATTGCTACAGGCA
TCGTGGTGTCACGCTCGTCGTTTGGTATGGCTTCATTCAGCTCCGGTTCCCAACGATCAAGGCGAGTTAC
ATGATCCCCCATGTTGTGCAAAAAAGCGGTTAGCTCCTTCGGTCCTCCGATCGTTGTCAGAAGTAAGTTG
GCCGCAGTGTTATCACTCATGGTTATGGCAGCACTGCATAATTCTCTTACTGTCATGCCATCCGTAAGAT
GCTTTTCTGTGACTGGTGAGTACTCAACCAAGTCATTCTGAGAATAGTGTATGCGGCGACCGAGTTGCTC
TTGCCCGGCGTCAATACGGGATAATACCGCGCCACATAGCAGAACTTTAAAAGTGCTCATCATTGGAAAA
CGTTCTTCGGGGCGAAAACTCTCAAGGATCTTACCGCTGTTGAGATCCAGTTCGATGTAACCCACTCGTG
CACCCAACTGATCTTCAGCATCTTTTACTTTCACCAGCGTTTCTGGGTGAGCAAAAACAGGAAGGCAAAA
TGCCGCAAAAAAGGGAATAAGGGCGACACGGAAATGTTGAATACTCATACTCTTCCTTTTTCAATTCAGA
AGAACTCGTCAAGAAGGCGATAGAAGGCGATGCGCTGCGAATCGGGAGCGGCGATACCGTAAAGCACGAG
GAAGCGGTCAGCCCATTCGCCGCCAAGCTCTTCAGCAATATCACGGGTAGCCAACGCTATGTCCTGATAG
CGGTCCGCCACACCCAGCCGGCCACAGTCGATGAATCCAGAAAAGCGGCCATTTTCCACCATGATATTCG
GCAAGCAGGCATCGCCATGGGTCACGACGAGATCCTCGCCGTCGGGCATGCGCGCCTTGAGCCTGGCGAA
CAGTTCGGCTGGCGCGAGCCCCTGATGCTCTTCGTCCAGATCATCCTGATCGACAAGACCGGCTTCCATC
CGAGTACGTGCTCGCTCGATGCGATGTTTCGCTTGGTGGTCGAATGGGCAGGTAGCCGGATCAAGCGTAT
GCAGCCGCCGCATTGCATCAGCCATGATGGATACTTTCTCGGCAGGAGCAAGGTGGGATGACAGGAGATC
CTGCCCCGGCACTTCGCCCAATAGCAGCCAGTCCCTTCCCGCTTCAGTGACAACGTCGAGCACAGCTGCG
CAAGGAACGCCCGTCGTGGCCAGCCACGATAGCCGCGCTGCCTCGTCCTGCAGTTCATTCAGGGCACCGG
ACAGGTCGGTCTTGACAAAAAGAACCGGGCGCCCCTGCGCTGACAGCCGGAACACGGCGGCATCAGAGCA
GCCGATTGTCTGTTGTGCCCAGTCATAGCCGAATAGCCTCTCCACCCAAGCGGCCGGAGAACCTGCGTGC
AATCCATCTTGTTCAATCATGCGAAACGATCCTCATCCTGTCTCTTGATCAGATCTTGATCCCCTGCGCC
ATCAGATCATTGGCGGCAAGAAAGCCATCCAGTTTACTTTGCAGGGCTTCCCAACCTTACCAGAGGGCGC
CCCAGCTGGCAATTCCGGTTCGCTTGCTGTCCATAAAACCGCCCAGTCTAGCTATCGCCATGTAAGCCCA
CTGCAAGCTACCTGCTTTCTCTTTGCGCTTGCGTTTTCCCTTGTCCAGATAGCCCAGTAGCTGACATTCA
TCCGGGGTCAGCACCGTTTCTGCGGACTGGCTTTCTACGTGTTCCGCTTCCTTTAGCAGCCCTTGCGCCC
TGAATTTTGTTAAAATTCGCGTTAAATTTTTGTTAAATCAGCTCATTTTTTAACCAATAGGCCGAAATCG
ACGCGT
Features (pLannotate 1.2.2; 13 found; start..end, strand, type, name):
      1..48      -  terminator     T7 terminator: transcription terminator for bacteriophage T7 RNA polymerase
     62..80      +  promoter       T7 promoter: promoter for bacteriophage T7 RNA polymerase
     84..102     +  promoter       T3 promoter: promoter for bacteriophage T3 RNA polymerase
    504..725     +  CDS            NFYA7 (fragment): NFYA7_ARATH - Experimental evidence at protein level: Swiss-Prot protein existence level 1. Stimulates the transcription of various genes by recognizing and binding to a CCAAT motif in promoters. From Arabidopsis thaliana (Mouse-ear cress).
    735..753     -  promoter       SP6 promoter: promoter for bacteriophage SP6 RNA polymerase
    757..775     -  promoter       T7 promoter: promoter for bacteriophage T7 RNA polymerase
    789..836     +  terminator     T7 terminator: transcription terminator for bacteriophage T7 RNA polymerase
   1019..1607    -  rep_origin     ori: high-copy-number ColE1/pMB1/pBR322/pUC origin of replication
   1778..2638    -  CDS            AmpR: β-lactamase; bla; confers resistance to ampicillin, carbenicillin, and related antibiotics
   2639..2655    -  promoter       AmpR promoter (fragment): bla
   2659..3450    -  CDS            neo: KKA2_KLEPN - Also known as kan, nptII. Experimental evidence at protein level: Swiss-Prot protein existence level 1. Resistance to kanamycin, neomycin, paromomycin, ribostamycin, butirosin and gentamicin B. From Klebsiella pneumoniae.
   3482..3781    -  CDS            tnpA (fragment): TN5P_ECOLX - Also known as tnp. Experimental evidence at protein level: Swiss-Prot protein existence level 1. Mediates transposition of transposon Tn5 by a 'cut and paste' mechanism. First, the monomeric transposase binds the 19 bp inverted DNA repeats flanking the transposon. Then, dimerization of the DNA- bound transposase creates a synaptic DNA complex. After nicking of the first DNA strand, excision of the transposon proceeds through a series of intermediates. The transposase then mediates the insertion of the transposon at a new site by strand transfer. The activity of the wild- type tran
   3784..3850    -  rep_origin     M13 ori (fragment): M13 bacteriophage origin of replication; arrow indicates direction of (+) strand synthesis
