[The description below was written by a language model from this plasmid's Addgene catalogue record and pLannotate feature annotations shown in this document.]
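Description:
pHI-Sm-NF-YA is a small bacterial plasmid (about 3.9 kb in the sequenced record) built on the pJC53.2 backbone and carrying a cDNA-derived insert for NF-YA from the parasitic flatworm Schistosoma mansoni. NF-YA is a subunit of the NF-Y transcription factor complex, which binds CCAAT motifs. The automated annotation recognises only a short stretch of the insert, matching it to an Arabidopsis NF-YA homologue, which most likely reflects conservation of that region rather than a plant origin. The plasmid is maintained in E. coli through a high-copy ColE1/pUC-type origin and is selected with kanamycin via a neo/nptII gene. An ampicillin resistance gene (β-lactamase) is also annotated, along with remnants of a Tn5 transposase sequence and an M13 origin fragment that appear to be backbone carry-over.

The insert sits between opposing phage promoters. A T7 promoter followed by a T3 promoter reads in from one side, and a T7 promoter followed by an SP6 promoter reads in from the other. A T7 terminator lies outside the promoters at each end. This layout allows either strand to be transcribed separately using T3 or SP6 polymerase, as is done to make sense or antisense riboprobes. T7 polymerase can transcribe both strands at once, which would yield double-stranded RNA. Although catalogued as a bacterial expression vector whose purpose is to express S. mansoni NF-YA, the repository notes that these plasmids were made for in vitro transcription and may not suit overexpression studies. It also notes that the insert may differ from reference sequences because it was amplified from cDNA. The cloning sites are not recorded.
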