Addgene plasmid #99759: pHI-Sm-NF-YA
Purpose: Expresses S. mansoni NF-YA
Depositing lab: Phillip Newmark. Depositing organization: University of Illinois at Urbana-Champaign. Publication: NF-YB Regulates Spermatogonial Stem Cell Self-Renewal and Proliferation in the Planarian Schmidtea mediterranea. Iyer H, Collins JJ 3rd, Newmark PA. PLoS Genet. 2016 Jun 15;12(6):e1006109. doi: 10.1371/journal.pgen.1006109. eCollection 2016 Jun. PGENETICS-D-15-01162 PubMed 27304889.
Backbone
  Vector backbone: pJC53.2
  Vector type: Bacterial Expression
Growth in bacteria
  Bacterial resistance: Kanamycin, 50 μg/mL
  Growth temperature: 37°C
  Growth strain: DH5alpha
  Copy number: Unknown
Gene/Insert
  Gene/Insert name: NF-YA
  Cloning method: Restriction Enzyme; 5′ cloning site unknown (unknown if destroyed); 3′ cloning site unknown (unknown if destroyed)
Terms and licenses: Academic/Nonprofit Terms; Industry Terms: Not Available to Industry
Depositor comments: Addgene Note: These plasmids were generated for in vitro transcription and may not be suitable for overexpression studies. The inserts were amplified from cDNA and may differ from NCBI reference sequences.
How to cite: pHI-Sm-NF-YA was a gift from Phillip Newmark (Addgene plasmid # 99759 ; http://n2t.net/addgene:99759 ; RRID:Addgene_99759)
